Addgene plasmid #236969: hVTA1-NanoLuc Vector
Purpose: Express hVTA1-NanoLuc(R) Fusion Protein in Mammalian Cells under a CMV promoter
Depositing lab: Promega Corporation.
Backbone
  Vector backbone: pFC32K Nluc CMV-neo Flexi(R) Vector
  Vector type: Mammalian Expression
  Selectable markers: Hygromycin
Growth in bacteria
  Bacterial resistance: Kanamycin, 50 μg/mL
  Growth temperature: 37°C
  Growth strain: DH5alpha
  Copy number: High Copy
Gene/Insert
  Gene/Insert name: hVTA1
  Species: H. sapiens (human)
  Mutation: None
  Entrez Gene: VTA1 (a.k.a. C6orf55, DRG-1, DRG1, HSPC228, LIP5, My012, SBP1)
  Promoter: CMV
  Tag / fusion protein: NanoLuc (R) (C terminal on backbone)
  Cloning method: Other
Terms and licenses: Academic/Nonprofit Terms; Industry Terms
How to cite: hVTA1-NanoLuc Vector was a gift from Promega Corporation (Addgene plasmid # 236969 ; http://n2t.net/addgene:236969 ; RRID:Addgene_236969)
