[The description below was written by a language model from this plasmid's Addgene catalogue record and pLannotate feature annotations shown in this document.]
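Description:
hVTA1-NanoLuc Vector is a mammalian expression plasmid that produces human VTA1 fused at its C terminus to NanoLuc luciferase. The catalogue lists the backbone as pFC32K Nluc CMV-neo Flexi Vector. The sequenced record is 5,714 nt. It is propagated in E. coli through a high-copy ColE1/pUC-type origin and selected with kanamycin, which is conferred by a neo (nptII) aminoglycoside phosphotransferase gene preceded by the synthetic bacterial EM7 promoter.

The payload is a single open reading frame in which the unmutated VTA1 coding sequence lies directly upstream of the human codon-optimized Nluc sequence, followed by an SV40-derived region (a small large T antigen fragment and the SV40 polyadenylation signal) for transcript processing. The catalogue states that expression is driven by the CMV promoter. In the feature table, only a short minimal CMV fragment and an SP6 phage promoter sit immediately upstream of the fusion in its orientation. The full CMV enhancer and a larger CMV promoter fragment are annotated on the opposite strand, facing EM7-neo, so the arrangement may be a divergent CMV configuration, though the record does not explain it. The SP6 promoter would permit in vitro transcription of the fusion.

For mammalian selection, the catalogue lists hygromycin despite the "neo" in the backbone name. This agrees with the feature table, which shows a separate cassette of the SV40 enhancer/early promoter, the hph hygromycin phosphotransferase gene and a synthetic poly(A) signal.

VTA1 is a cofactor of the VPS4 ATPases in the ESCRT/multivesicular body pathway. A NanoLuc fusion of this kind generally serves as a luminescent reporter of the protein or as an energy donor in BRET-type assays, but the record specifies only expression of the fusion in mammalian cells.
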