Features (pLannotate 1.2.2; 14 found; start..end, strand, type, name):
     17..98      -  polyA_signal   SV40 poly(A) signal: SV40 polyadenylation signal
    121..204     -  CDS            large T antigen (fragment): large T antigen from SV40 (simian virus 40)
    275..787     -  CDS            Nluc: NanoLuc® luciferase human codon-optimized
    809..1729    -  CDS            VTA1: VTA1_HUMAN - Also known as C6orf55. Experimental evidence at protein level: Swiss-Prot protein existence level 1. Involved in the endosomal multivesicular bodies (MVB) pathway. MVBs contain intraluminal vesicles (ILVs) that are generated by invagination and scission from the limiting membrane of the endosome and mostly are delivered to lysosomes enabling degradation of membrane proteins, such as stimulated growth factor receptors, lysosomal enzymes and lipids. Thought to be a cofactor of VPS4A/B, which catalyzes disassembles membrane-associated ESCRT-III assemblies. Involved in the sorting and
   1768..1786    -  promoter       SP6 promoter: promoter for bacteriophage SP6 RNA polymerase
   1812..1834    -  promoter       minimal CMV promoter (fragment): human cytomegalovirus (CMV) immediate early promoter
   1844..2209    +  enhancer       CMV enhancer: human cytomegalovirus immediate early enhancer
   2211..2398    +  promoter       CMV promoter (fragment): human cytomegalovirus (CMV) immediate early promoter
   2417..2464    +  promoter       EM7 promoter: synthetic bacterial promoter&nbsp
   2496..3287    +  CDS            neo: KKA2_KLEPN - Also known as kan, nptII. Experimental evidence at protein level: Swiss-Prot protein existence level 1. Resistance to kanamycin, neomycin, paromomycin, ribostamycin, butirosin and gentamicin B. From Klebsiella pneumoniae.
   3448..4036    -  rep_origin     ori: high-copy-number ColE1/pMB1/pBR322/pUC origin of replication
   4162..4210    -  polyA_signal   poly(A) signal: synthetic polyadenylation signal
   4249..5271    -  CDS            hph: KHYB_ECOLX - Experimental evidence at protein level: Swiss-Prot protein existence level 1. The aminoglycoside phosphotransferases achieve inactivation of their antibiotic substrates by phosphorylation. Only phosphorylates hygromycin and closely related compounds such as demethyl analogs and destomycin. From Escherichia coli.
   5302..5659    -  promoter       SV40 promoter: SV40 enhancer and early promoter
>Addgene plasmid #236969 | hVTA1-NanoLuc Vector | addgene full sequence | sequence record 471873 | Addgene NGS Result
AAGACGCGTGACGTCGGCAGTGAAAAAAATGCTTTATTTGTGAAATTTGTGATGCTATTGCTTTATTTGT
AACCATTATAAGCTGCAATAAACAAGTTAACAACAACAATTGCATTCATTTTATGTTTCAGGTTCAGGGG
GAGGTGTGGGAGGTTTTTTAAAGCAAGTAAAACCTCTACAAATGTGGTATGGCTGATTATGATCCGCGGC
CGCAATACGTCGACGTTATCAGCTGACTTCGTACGAGAGCCTAGGTGTTTCTAGAGTCGCGGCCTTACGC
CAGAATGCGTTCGCACAGCCGCCAGCCGGTCACTCCGTTGATGGTTACTCGGAACAGCAGGGAGCCGTCG
GGGTTGATCAGGCGCTCGTCGATAATTTTGTTGCCGTTCCACAGGGTCCCTGTTACAGTGATCTTTTTGC
CGTCGAACACGGCGATGCCTTCATACGGCCGTCCGAAATAGTCGATCATGTTCGGCGTAACCCCGTCGAT
TACCAGTGTGCCATAGTGCAGGATCACCTTAAAGTGATGATCATCCACAGGGTACACCACCTTAAAAATT
TTTTCGATCTGGCCCATTTGGTCGCCGCTCAGACCTTCATACGGGATGATGACATGGATGTCGATCTTCA
GCCCATTTTCACCGCTCAGGACAATCCTTTGGATCGGAGTTACGGACACCCCGAGATTCTGAAACAAACT
GGACACACCTCCCTGTTCAAGGACTTGGTCCAGGTTGTAGCCGGCTGTCTGTCGCCAGTCCCCAACGAAA
TCTTCGAGTGTGAAGACGCCGCTCGAGCCGAGAGAAACTTCTCTGCCTGTCGTCAGTAACTTGAGAGCCT
TTTGTAGATTCTGGACAGCAGTGCTTACATCTTCATACTGCAAAGCACTGCCAGCATATTTGCAGTACTT
CTGAGCTCTAGCAAAGTCTTCTGGGGTTAGACGAACATCCCCCTGGGAAATTGTATTGAAAAGTGCGGGA
TCAATGGCAGGTATAGTCTGTGGAGTAGGTTGGATAGTATTACTTGCTACACCTGTGCTGTGAGGCACTT
CTGCTGGTGTATTAGCTGGAGCGTGTGCACCCGGAGGAATCTGTATTCCAGTATAGTTGCCTGATGGCAT
GTTGCTTGGGTCATAAGTTGAAGATGATGATGGCTGAGTTGGCTGAGTGGGCAGAGAGGCTGCTCCAGCA
TCTTCATTTTCTTCAATATCATTATCTTCTTCAATTCCAACAGGGCCTGCTTGAGGAGTCTCCCCATTCT
TTAAACAATTATGGATGTATGTTGCCTTCCATCTGGCATACTTCCTGTGTTTCACATTTTCATCAGTGAG
TTCTCCAAATACTGTTATGACATCTATCAAAAGACTTGCAGTATAGAAGGACTTGATCATGTTTTTGTGA
AATCGTCCAGCACGATCTTCATTGTCTGCATACAAAAACATTTTCAAAGCATAATTCTCCAAATGGGCAC
AGCCCACTATTTCTTGAGTAATAGCTTCATTATCACCCAACTGCTTCTTTAGAGCTTCTAACTGATCCAT
TAACTTTGATAAAAATTTGCGACATTCAGGAGTTTTACTATCGATCTTCATTCCAGTCTGCATTGCGTAT
AAACGACAGTAATAAGCCACCACAGGGTCTCGCTTGTCATGCTCCTGAGCCGTCCTCAGATGATGCTGTA
TGCTCTTGAACTGTGCGGGGAGCGGGGGCAGCGGTGCAAGCGCGGCCATGGCGATCGCTAGCTGCAAAAA
GAACAAGTAGCTTGTATTCTATAGTGTCACCTAAATGGGCGATCTGACGGTTCACTAAACCAGCTCTGCT
TATATAGGCCTCCCTGGCGCGCCACTAGTTATTAATAGTAATCAATTACGGGGTCATTAGTTCATAGCCC
ATATATGGAGTTCCGCGTTACATAACTTACGGTAAATGGCCCGCCTGGCTGACCGCCCAACGACCCCCGC
CCATTGACGTCAATAATGACGTATGTTCCCATAGTAACGCCAATAGGGACTTTCCATTGACGTCAATGGG
TGGAGTATTTACGGTAAACTGCCCACTTGGCAGTACATCAAGTGTATCATATGCCAAGTCCGCCCCCTAT
TGACGTCAATGACGGTAAATGGCCCGCCTGGCATTATGCCCAGTACATGACCTTACGGGACTTTCCTACT
TGGCAGTACATCTACGTATTAGTCATCGCTATTACCATGGTGATGCGGTTTTGGCAGTACACCAATGGGC
GTGGATAGCGGTTTGACTCACGGGGATTTCCAAGTCTCCACCCCATTGACGTCAATGGGAGTTTGTTTTG
GCACCAAAATCAACGGGACTTTCCAAAATGTCGTAATAACCCCGCCCCGTTGACGCAAATGGGCGGTAGG
CGTGTACGGTGGGAGGTCAAATCGAATTCTAATACTGTTGACAATTAATCATCGGCATAGTATATCGGCA
TAGTATAATACGACAAGGTGAGGAACTAAACCCAGGAGGCAGATCATGATTGAACAAGATGGATTGCACG
CAGGTTCTCCGGCCGCTTGGGTGGAGAGGCTATTCGGCTATGACTGGGCACAACAGACAATCGGCTGCTC
TGATGCCGCCGTGTTCCGGCTGTCAGCGCAGGGGCGCCCGGTTCTTTTTGTCAAGACCGACCTGTCCGGT
GCCCTGAATGAACTGCAGGACGAGGCAGCGCGGCTATCGTGGCTGGCCACGACGGGCGTTCCTTGCGCAG
CTGTGCTCGACGTTGTCACTGAAGCGGGAAGGGACTGGCTGCTATTGGGCGAAGTGCCGGGGCAGGATCT
CCTGTCATCTCACCTTGCTCCTGCCGAGAAAGTATCCATCATGGCTGATGCAATGCGGCGGCTGCATACG
CTTGATCCGGCTACCTGCCCATTCGACCACCAAGCGAAACATCGCATCGAGCGAGCACGTACTCGGATGG
AAGCCGGTCTTGTCGATCAGGATGATCTGGACGAAGAGCATCAGGGGCTCGCGCCAGCCGAACTGTTCGC
CAGGCTCAAGGCGCGCATGCCCGACGGCGAGGATCTCGTCGTGACCCATGGCGATGCCTGCTTGCCGAAT
ATCATGGTGGAAAATGGCCGCTTTTCTGGATTCATCGACTGTGGCCGGCTGGGTGTGGCGGACCGCTATC
AGGACATAGCGTTGGCTACCCGTGATATTGCTGAAGAGCTTGGCGGCGAATGGGCTGACCGCTTCCTCGT
GCTTTACGGTATCGCCGCTCCCGATTCGCAGCGCATCGCCTTCTATCGCCTTCTTGACGAGTTCTTCTGA
TTCGAAATGACCGACCAAGCGACGCCCAACCGGTATCAGCTCACTCAAAGGCGGTAATACGGTTATCCAC
AGAATCAGGGGATAACGCAGGAAAGAACATGTGAGCAAAAGGCCAGCAAAAGGCCAGGAACCGTAAAAAG
GCCGCGTTGCTGGCGTTTTTCCATAGGCTCCGCCCCCCTGACGAGCATCACAAAAATCGACGCTCAAGTC
AGAGGTGGCGAAACCCGACAGGACTATAAAGATACCAGGCGTTTCCCCCTGGAAGCTCCCTCGTGCGCTC
TCCTGTTCCGACCCTGCCGCTTACCGGATACCTGTCCGCCTTTCTCCCTTCGGGAAGCGTGGCGCTTTCT
CATAGCTCACGCTGTAGGTATCTCAGTTCGGTGTAGGTCGTTCGCTCCAAGCTGGGCTGTGTGCACGAAC
CCCCCGTTCAGCCCGACCGCTGCGCCTTATCCGGTAACTATCGTCTTGAGTCCAACCCGGTAAGACACGA
CTTATCGCCACTGGCAGCAGCCACTGGTAACAGGATTAGCAGAGCGAGGTATGTAGGCGGTGCTACAGAG
TTCTTGAAGTGGTGGCCTAACTACGGCTACACTAGAAGGACAGTATTTGGTATCTGCGCTCTGCTGAAGC
CAGTTACCTTCGGAAAAAGAGTTGGTAGCTCTTGATCCGGCAAACAAACCACCGCTGGTAGCGGTGGTTT
TTTTGTTTGCAAGCAGCAGATTACGCGCAGAAAAAAAGGATTTCAAGAAGATCCTTTGATCTTTTCTACG
GGGTCTGACGCTCAGTGGAACGAAAACTCACGTTAAGGGATTTTGGTCATGAGATTATCAAAAAGGATCT
TCACCTAGATCCTTTTATAGTCCGGAATCGTCACACAAAAAACCAACACACAGATGTAATGAAAATAAAG
ATATTTTATTGCGGCCATCGTGATGGCTAGAGTCTAAACTCGACCTACCTCCTTAGCGCGCGGTCGTGTA
CTGGGCCGGCGGTTGCCGCTGTCGGCCAGCACCTCGACGCAGCCGTCGGTCCATACGGCTGCGCTCCGGC
GAGCGATTTGTGTGCGACCGACGGTGCCGGCCCCGCTGCGGACGATGGCATCGCAGCGGCCTTGAGCCCA
GGCAGCATCGTCGAAGTTGCCGTCCACGAGGCTCTGGTAGAGCTGATCCAGGCCGATGCGCAGCATGTAG
GCTCGCAGACGAGGGCTGCCGGCCAGCTCGGGATGCCGGCGCTCGAAGTAGCGAGTCTGCTGCTCCATGC
AAGCCAGCCAGGGCCGCCAGAAGAAGATGTTGGCCACCTCGTACTGACTGTCCCCGAACATAGCTTCGGA
CCAGTCGATTACGGCGGTGATGCGGCCGTTGTCGGTCAGGACGTTGTTGCTGCCGAAGTCGGCATGGACG
AGGTGGCGCACCTCGGGACAGTCTTCGGCCCACAGCATCAGTTCGTCCAGGGCTTGAGCTACGCTGGCGG
ACACGGTGTCGTCCATCACGGTCTGCCAGTGGTAGACATGGGGATCAGCAATGGCGCAAATGAAATCCCG
CCAGGTTGTGTACTGGCCGATGCCTTGGGGCCCGAATGGGCCGAAGCCGCTGGTTTGACTGAGGTCGGCG
GCGGCAATAGCATCCATAGCTTCGGCGACAGGCTGTAACACAGCAGGCAGCTCTGTTTCGGGGAGGTCTT
GGAGAGTAACGCCTTGGGCGCGTCTACTGATGCAGTATGTCAGGCTCTCGCTGAACTCGCCGATGTCCAA
CACTTCGGGGATGGGTAGTGCAGCGCTGGCGAAGTGGCGGTACACGTAGCGGTCTTTGTAGAAGCCATCA
GCGCAGCTATTCACCCGCAGTACATAGCCGCGTCCGCCGACATCGAAGCTGAAGGCTCGGCTCTCTTCGC
CCTCCGACAACTGCATCAGGTCGCTCACACTGTCGAACTTCTCGATGAGAAATTTTTCAACGCTGGTAGC
GGTGAGTTCGGGCTTCTTCATGGTGGCGCTAGTGTCAGAAGAATCGAGCTTTTTGCAAAAGCCTAGGCCT
CCAAAAAAGCCTCCTCACTACTTCTGGAATAGCTCAGAGGCCGAGGCGGCCTCGGCCTCTGCATAAATAA
AAAAAATTAGTCAGCCATGGGGCGGAGAATGGGCGGAACTGGGCGGAGTTAGGGGCGGGATGGGCGGAGT
TAGGGGCGGGACTATGGTTGCTGACTAATTGAGATGCATGCTTTGCATACTTCTGCCTGCTGGGGAGCCT
GGGGACTTTCCACACCTGGTTGCTGACTAATTGAGATGCATGCTTTGCATACTTCTGCCTGCTGGGGAGC
CTGGGGACTTTCCACACCCTAACTGACACACATTCCACAGCTGGTTCTTTCCGCCTCAGAAGGTACCTAA
CCAAGTTCCTCTTTCAGAGGTTATTTCAGGCCATGGTGCTGCGC
